>Addgene plasmid #61782 | psiCHECK-2-Ywhab-3'UTR | addgene partial sequence | sequence record 105752 | psiCHECK2-F 5'-GTCCGCAACTACAACGCCTACCTT-3'
ATCTGCCTAAGATGTTCATCGAGTCCGACCCTGGGTTCTTTTCCAACGCTATTGTCGAGGGAGCTAAGAA
GTTCCCTAACACCGAGTTCGTGAAGGTGAAGGGCCTCCACTTCAGCCAGGAGGACGCTCCAGATGAAATG
GGTAAGTACATCAAGAGCTTCGTGGAGCGCGTGCTGAAGAACGAGCAGTAATTCTAGGCGATCGCTCGAG
TGTCTGTTGTGCTCTGTGATCTGTTTGTGTCACTTTGTATCCTCCACATTATGTCCCTTTGTGCGATAAA
CAAAAACAAAAAATCGAATGTGGACTTTCGATTTTTCACAGCCTAAGCCTTGCAAAGATGGTCCCTGGGA
TGAACAGCTGGTATTTGTATCTAAAGCTCAGACTGGTCCCTTAATACCATGGTATTGTGAAGTCTTGATT
TTGATCAACATTGACAAGGATTACTGTGTGTTTAATTTTTACAAACTGAACACTGTGATCATGGGGTTTT
ATAACTTAGCAGAACTCTTTCTGGTAGGAAAAATAGACCTGAATTATGTGTAACTTCTTGGAAAGTTTAA
TCTGATATCAAAATGGTCACTGAAATACAATTCTGTTGTAAAGCTGTACAGAAAGTTCTAGAGATTCTGT
GGTGATGCTGGGACTTGGTGAGATGCTGACCACCGGCATCCTGAGTTTGGTAACTCACAGTAATTCTGCC
TGTGGTTGAGGGCTTACCAACCCTTGATCATTCAGGGCTGTTGCCACTCAAAAGTTCATGACCACAAATA
TCTGCAGTGTCTTCTGAGGAAACTCAAAACCTGAAAGTGAACTTCTTTGGCCGATAATTGGGCTGTGTCA
CCACAATAAAAAAAGGTCCCGTGCTCATACCACCTGTGTGACTAAACCCTTTACTATAGCAGTGTGTTCC
TGATTAGCAGCGTGTGAAAACAGGGCTGTTACCCCCTAGCTAAAGGAGAGGGGGAAGGAAGAGAGAAAGC
AGTGTATCTTACAAATGGCCAGACCAGTTTTCTGGATGATTCTTTAAGAATAATGTGTTGAGGCGGCCTC
TCGCCTGAGGAGCACTCATA
