>Addgene plasmid #61782 | psiCHECK-2-Ywhab-3'UTR | addgene partial sequence | sequence record 105753 | psiCHECK2-R 5'-CGAGGTCCGAAGACTCATTT-3'
AACCAACACACAGATGTAATGAAAATAAAGATATTTTATTGCGGCCAGCGGCCGCAACTGATAAAATGTT
TTATTTCACTTTAAGTTTTTACATTTTCCTGATTACTCTGTGTAAGGTGAAACTAGAATGTTTAGACATA
CACGGATCTAGCACATCAGTAACTGGGGTTTCTTTTCTTTTTTGCTACACTATTTTCACAATCACGGGTG
TGCTTGCTAGGCAAATAGAACCACCACAGAAGCAAACATTAGGCAGAATACTGGTAAGGGAAAAAACAAA
ACAAACAAACAAAAAACCAGAGCAAAGAGCTACCAGATATACAGACAGGCTTGGTTCCACACTCACTACT
GCGTTGTCAAGCGCCAAGTATTAACTGCACATTTTTTTTTGTTCAGCTAGAAAGAAGAGATTTTTTTTGT
GGGTTTTTTTTTTTTTTTTTTTTTTTGGTTTAAATCAGTGCATGAATTCTTTTCATATTTCAGCAGATGG
ACAAACAGATGGACTATGTCTACGGCTACATGGAATGTCAAGGTAGAGGGGTGAGACTGTGAGACTGAAG
GCCTGGCTGTTCTTGGTTGTCTCGACTGTAGTGTCCATGCAACTTCCCTGTGTTCTAAGGTCTTGTTGAG
ACGTGTCTGAGCACGAAGCTAGATGAGTACACTGGAGGGTCTGGTGACAGGCACTAACAAGATTGTCAGG
GCTGAGTGCAATAGGGGGAAATCATGGAGACTTCAAAATACTTTTGTTTGTTTGTTTGTTTGTTTGTTTT
GGATGAGTCACACTATGAAGAACAACTGTGCTGAGAACTGGAGGAAGGCAGGGTGGTGGCACTGGAAGGT
CTTCTTTCTCAACACCTTAAAGCAAAGCTTGCTCACCCTGTGCTCAACACCCCGCCCTGTCCATACAGTC
CTGACTAATACAGGCTTCC
