[The description below was written by a language model from this plasmid's Addgene catalogue record.]
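Description:
psiCHECK-2-Ywhab-3'UTR is a dual-luciferase reporter plasmid built on the 6273 bp psiCHECK-2 backbone, into which an approximately 1.86 kb fragment corresponding to the 3' untranslated region of mouse Ywhab (encoding the 14-3-3 beta protein) has been cloned between XhoI and NotI sites, both of which remain intact. It is maintained as a high-copy plasmid in E. coli under ampicillin selection. No feature table accompanies the record, so the promoters, polyadenylation signals and origin are not itemised. In the standard psiCHECK-2 design, however, the XhoI–NotI cloning region lies immediately downstream of the Renilla luciferase stop codon, so an inserted sequence becomes the 3'UTR of the Renilla transcript. A separate firefly luciferase cassette on the same plasmid provides an internal normalisation control.

This arrangement makes Renilla luciferase output sensitive to any post-transcriptional regulation acting through the Ywhab 3'UTR, such as microRNA-mediated repression or changes in transcript stability. The Renilla-to-firefly ratio corrects for differences in transfection efficiency without requiring a second co-transfected plasmid. The associated study concerns miR-200 and its suppression of components of the Zeb2 and Snail1 transcriptional repressor complexes during the mesenchymal-to-epithelial transition. The construct is therefore most plausibly intended for transient transfection into mammalian cells to test whether Ywhab is a direct microRNA target, although the record states only that it is a luciferase reporter carrying this UTR. The depositor notes that the cloned UTR may show minor discrepancies relative to the closest GenBank reference sequences.
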