Addgene plasmid #61782: psiCHECK-2-Ywhab-3'UTR
Purpose: Luciferase reporter containing the 3'UTR of mouse Ywhab
Depositing lab: Judy Lieberman. Depositing organization: Boston Children's Hospital. Publication: miR-200 promotes the mesenchymal to epithelial transition by suppressing multiple members of the Zeb2 and Snail1 transcriptional repressor complexes. Perdigao-Henriques R, Petrocca F, Altschuler G, Thomas MP, Le MT, Tan SM, Hide W, Lieberman J. Oncogene. 2015 Mar 23. doi: 10.1038/onc.2015.69. PubMed 25798844.
Backbone
  Vector backbone: psiCHECK-2
  Backbone size w/o insert (bp): 6273
  Vector type: Luciferase
Growth in bacteria
  Bacterial resistance: Ampicillin, 100 μg/mL
  Growth temperature: 37°C
  Growth strain: DH5alpha
  Copy number: High Copy
Gene/Insert
  Gene/Insert name: mouse Ywhab 3'UTR
  Species: M. musculus (mouse)
  Insert size (bp): 1862
  Cloning method: Restriction Enzyme; 5′ cloning site XhoI (not destroyed); 3′ cloning site NotI (not destroyed)
  Sequencing primers: 5′ 5'-GTCCGCAACTACAACGCCTACCTT-3'
Terms and licenses: Academic/Nonprofit Terms; Industry Terms: Not Available to Industry
Depositor comments: Note that the UTR sequence in this plasmid may have some minor discrepancies with top GenBank hits
How to cite: psiCHECK-2-Ywhab-3'UTR was a gift from Judy Lieberman (Addgene plasmid # 61782 ; http://n2t.net/addgene:61782 ; RRID:Addgene_61782)
